Addgene plasmid #81094: GTU-g
Purpose: Gene Tagging vector URA/GFP - Plasmid for superfolder GFP (sfGFP) labeling of endogenous proteins with a URA selection marker, originating from pSIVu (ID:81089)
Depositing lab: Serge Pelet. Depositing organization: Universite de Lausanne (UNIL). Publication: New families of single integration vectors and gene tagging plasmids for genetic manipulations in budding yeast. Wosika V, Durandau E, Varidel C, Aymoz D, Schmitt M, Pelet S. Mol Genet Genomics. 2016 Dec;291(6):2231-2240. Epub 2016 Sep 16. 10.1007/s00438-016-1249-1 PubMed 27637489.
Backbone
  Vector backbone: pSIVu
  Total vector size (bp): 4280
  Vector type: Yeast Expression, Cre/Lox
  Selectable markers: URA3
Growth in bacteria
  Bacterial resistance: Ampicillin, 100 μg/mL
  Growth temperature: 37°C
  Growth strain: DH5alpha
  Copy number: High Copy
Gene/Insert
  Gene/Insert name: sfGFP (alt name: superfolder GFP)
  Species: Candida albicans
  Insert size (bp): 750
  Tag / fusion protein: sfGFP (C terminal on backbone)
  Cloning method: Restriction Enzyme; 5′ cloning site SphI (unknown if destroyed); 3′ cloning site XhoI (unknown if destroyed)
  Sequencing primers: 5′ T3
Terms and licenses: Academic/Nonprofit Terms; Industry Terms: Not Available to Industry
How to cite: GTU-g was a gift from Serge Pelet (Addgene plasmid # 81094 ; http://n2t.net/addgene:81094 ; RRID:Addgene_81094)
