[The description below was written by a language model from this plasmid's Addgene catalogue record and pLannotate feature annotations shown in this document.]
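Description:
GTU-g is a 4,280 bp gene-tagging template plasmid for budding yeast, derived from the single-integration vector pSIVu and designed to fuse superfolder GFP (sfGFP) to the C-terminus of endogenous proteins with URA3 selection. In E. coli it is maintained as a high-copy plasmid through a ColE1/pUC-type origin and selected with ampicillin via the β-lactamase gene and its bla promoter. No yeast replication origin or centromere is annotated. This fits its role as a source of a tagging cassette to be integrated into the genome rather than as an autonomously replicating expression vector.

The payload starts just downstream of a T3 promoter and a remnant of the pBluescript multiple cloning site. The sfGFP open reading frame there has no annotated yeast promoter of its own, so its expression depends on in-frame fusion to the targeted chromosomal gene. The S. cerevisiae ADH1 terminator follows it and ends the fusion transcript. Next comes the marker cassette, a URA3 coding sequence driven by the Ashbya gossypii TEF promoter and closed by the TEF terminator, which allows selection of uracil prototrophs in ura3 strains. The catalogue lists Candida albicans as the insert species, whereas the annotation tool matched the URA3 coding sequence to the S. cerevisiae protein and describes sfGFP as Aequorea victoria-derived; the record does not resolve which part the species field refers to.

A single loxP site is annotated after the TEF terminator, next to T7 promoter sequences. The vector is classed as Cre/Lox, which suggests Cre-mediated marker recycling, but a second site flanking the marker does not appear in the feature table. The insert was cloned between SphI and XhoI. The plasmid belongs to a family of tagging vectors that differ in marker and fluorescent protein.
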