Features (pLannotate 1.2.2; 13 found; start..end, strand, type, name):
    199..262     -  promoter       AmpR promoter: bla
    289..307     +  promoter       T3 promoter: promoter for bacteriophage T3 RNA polymerase
    315..332     +  misc_feature   MCS (fragment): pBluescript multiple cloning site
    330..1043    +  CDS            Superfolder GFP: Superfolder GFP is a basic (constitutively fluorescent) green fluorescent protein published in 2005, derived from Aequorea victoria. It is reported to be a very rapidly-maturing weak dimer.
   1085..1272    +  terminator     ADH1 terminator: S. cerevisiae ADH1; transcription terminator for the S. cerevisiae alcohol dehydrogenase 1 (ADH1) gene
   1347..1690    +  promoter       TEF promoter: Ashbya gossypii TEF promoter
   1709..2497    +  CDS            URA3: PYRF_YEAST - Experimental evidence at protein level: Swiss-Prot protein existence level 1. From Saccharomyces cerevisiae (strain ATCC 204508 / S288c) (Baker's yeast).
   2509..2706    +  terminator     TEF terminator: Ashbya gossypii TEF terminator
   2730..2763    -  protein_bind   loxP: Cre-mediated recombination occurs in the 8-bp core sequence (GCATACAT). Cre recombinase
   2764..2780    +  promoter       T7 promoter (fragment): promoter for bacteriophage T7 RNA polymerase
   2808..2826    -  promoter       T7 promoter: promoter for bacteriophage T7 RNA polymerase
   2859..3447    -  rep_origin     ori: high-copy-number ColE1/pMB1/pBR322/pUC origin of replication
   3618..198     -  CDS            AmpR (across the origin): β-lactamase; bla; confers resistance to ampicillin, carbenicillin, and related antibiotics
>Addgene plasmid #81094 | GTU-g | depositor full sequence | sequence record 154249 | GTU-sfGFP
CATTGGAAAACGTTCTTCGGGGCGAAAACTCTCAAGGATCTTACCGCTGTTGAGATCCAGTTCGATGTAA
CCCACTCGTGCACCCAACTGATCTTCAGCATCTTTTACTTTCACCAGCGTTTCTGGGTGAGCAAAAACAG
GAAGGCAAAATGCCGCAAAAAAGGGAATAAGGGCGACACGGAAATGTTGAATACTCATACTCTTCCTTTT
TCAATATTATTGAAGCATTTATCAGGGTTATTGTCTCATGAGCGGATACATATTTGAAGTATCGTTCGAA
TTAATTAAAATTAACCCTCACTAAAGGGGCATGCGCGGCCGCTCTAGAACTATCCAAGGGTGAAGAGCTA
TTTACTGGGGTTGTACCCATTTTGGTAGAACTGGACGGAGATGTAAACGGACATAAATTCTCTGTTAGAG
GTGAGGGCGAAGGCGATGCCACCAATGGTAAATTGACTCTGAAGTTTATATGCACTACGGGTAAATTACC
TGTTCCTTGGCCAACCCTAGTAACAACTTTGACATATGGTGTTCAATGTTTCTCAAGATACCCAGACCAT
ATGAAAAGGCATGATTTCTTTAAAAGTGCTATGCCAGAAGGCTACGTGCAAGAGAGAACTATCTCCTTTA
AGGATGACGGTACGTATAAAACACGAGCAGAAGTGAAATTCGAAGGGGATACACTAGTTAATCGCATCGA
ATTAAAGGGTATAGACTTTAAGGAAGATGGTAATATTCTCGGCCATAAACTTGAGTATAATTTCAACTCG
CATAATGTGTACATTACAGCTGACAAACAAAAGAACGGAATTAAAGCGAATTTTAAAATCAGGCACAACG
TCGAAGATGGGTCTGTTCAACTTGCCGATCATTATCAGCAAAACACCCCTATTGGTGATGGTCCAGTCTT
GTTACCCGATAATCACTACTTAAGCACACAGTCTAGATTGTCAAAAGATCCGAATGAAAAGCGTGATCAC
ATGGTTTTATTGGAATTTGTCACCGCTGCAGGAATAACTCACGGAATGGACGAGCTTTATAAGATGCTAG
CATTTTAACTCGAGGGCGCGCCACTTCTAAATAAGCGAATTTCTTATGATTTATGATTTTTATTATTAAA
TAAGTTATAAAAAAAATAAGTGTATACAAATTTTAAAGTGACTCTTAGGTTTTAAAACGAAAATTCTTAT
TCTTGAGTAACTCTTTCCTGTAGGTCAGGTTGCTTTCTCAGGTATAGTATGAGGTCGCTCTTATTGACCA
CACCTCTACCGGCAGATCCGCTAGGGATAACAGGGTAATATAGATCTGTTTAGCTTGCCTCGTCCCCGCC
GGGTCACCCGGCGAGCGACATGGAGGCCCAGAATACCCTCCTTGACAGTCTTGACGTGCGCAGCTCAGGG
GCATGATGTGACTGTCGCCCGTACATTTAGCCCATACATCCCCATGTATAATCATTTGCATCCATACATT
TTGATGGCCGCACGGCGCGAAGCAAAAATTACGGCTCCTCGCCTCAGACCTGCGAGCAGGGAAACGCTCC
CCTCACAGACGCGTTGAATTGTCCCCACGCCGCGCCCCTGTAGAGAAATATAAAAGGTTAGGATTTGCCA
CTGAGGTTCTTCTTTCATATACTTCCTTTTAAAATCTTGCTAGGATACAGTTCTCACATCACATCCGAAC
ATAAACAACCATGACAGTCAACACTAAGACCTATAGTGAGAGAGCAGAAACTCATGCCTCACCAGTAGCA
CAGCGATTATTTCGATTAATGGAACTGAAGAAAACCAATTTATGTGCATCAATTGACGTTGATACCACTA
AGGAGTTCCTTGAATTAATTGATAAATTAGGTCCTTATGTATGCTTAATCAAGACTCATATTGATATAAT
CAATGATTTTTCCTATGAATCCACTATTGAACCATTATTAGAACTTTCACGTAAACATCAATTTATGATT
TTTGAAGATAGAAAATTTGCTGATATTGGTAATACCGTAAAGAAACAATATATTGGTGGAGTTTATAAAA
TTAGTAGTTGGGCAGATATTACCAATGCTCATGGTGTCACTGGGAATGGAGTGGTTGAAGGATTAAAACA
GGGAGCTAAAGAAACCACCACCAACCAAGAGCCAAGAGGGTTATTGATGTTAGCTGAATTATCATCAGTG
GGATCATTAGCATACGGAGAATATTCTCAAAAAACTGTTGAAATTGCTAAATCCGATAAGGAATTTGTTA
TTGGATTTATTGCCCAACGTGATATGGGTGGCCAAGAAGAAGGATTTGATTGGCTTATTATGACACCTGG
AGTTGGATTAGATGATAAAGGTGATGGATTAGGACAACAATATAGAACTGTTGATGAAGTTGTTAGCACT
GGAACTGATATTATCATTGTTGGTAGAGGATTGTTTGGTAAAGGAAGAGATCCAGATATTGAAGGTAAAA
GGTATAGAAATGCTGGTTGGAATGCTTATTTGAAAAAGACTGGCCAATTATAATCAGTACTGACAATAAA
AAGATTCTTGTTTTCAAGAACTTGTCATTTGTATAGTTTTTTTATATTGTAGTTGTTCTATTTTAATCAA
ATGTTAGCGTGATTTATATTTTTTTTCGCCTCGACATCATCTGCCCAGATGCGAAGTTAAGTGCGCAGAA
AGTAATATCATGCGTCAATCGTATGTGAATGCTGGTCGCTATACTGCTGTCGATTCGATACTAACGCCGA
TAACTTCGTATAATGTATGCTATACGAAGTTATTAATACGACTCACTATACGAATTGGAGCTCCAATTCG
GACGTCCCCTATAGTGAGTCGTATTATTAATTAATTCGAAGGCCGCGTTGCTGGCGTTTTTCCATAGGCT
CGGCCCCCCTGACGAGCATCACAAAAATCGACGCTCAAGTCAGAGGTGGCGAAACCCGACAGGACTATAA
AGATACCAGGCGTTTCCCCCTGGAAGCTCCCTCGTGCGCTCTCCTGTTCCGACCCTGCCGCTTACCGGAT
ACCTGTCCGCCTTTCTCCCTTCGGGAAGCGTGGCGCTTTCTCATAGCTCACGCTGTAGGTATCTCAGTTC
GGTGTAGGTCGTTCGCTCCAAGCTGGGCTGTGTGCACGAACCCCCCGTTCAGCCCGACCGCTGCGCCTTA
TCCGGTAACTATCGTCTTGAGTCCAACCCGGTAAGACACGACTTATCGCCACTGGCAGCAGCCACTGGTA
ACAGGATTAGCAGAGCGAGGTATGTAGGCGGTGCTACAGAGTTCTTGAAGTGGTGGCCTAACTACGGCTA
CACTAGAAGAACAGTATTTGGTATCTGCGCTCTGCTGAAGCCAGTTACCTTCGGAAAAAGAGTTGGTAGC
TCTTGATCCGGCAAACAAACCACCGCTGGTAGCGGTGGTTTTTTTGTTTGCAAGCAGCAGATTACGCGCA
GAAAAAAAGGATCTCAAGAAGATCCTTTGATCTTTTCTACGGGGTCTGACGCTCAGTGGAACGAAAACTC
ACGTTAAGGGATTTTGGTCATGAGATTATCAAAAAGGATCTTCACCTAGATCCTTTTAAATTAAAAATGA
AGTTTTAAATCAATCTAAAGTATATATGAGTAAACTTGGTCTGACAGTTACCAATGCTTAATCAGTGAGG
CACCTATCTCAGCGATCTGTCTATTTCGTTCATCCATAGTTGCCTGACTGCCCGTCGTGTAGATAACTAC
GATACGGGAGGGCTTACCATCTGGCCCCAGTGCTGCAATGATACCGCGAGACCCACGCTCACCGGCTCCA
GATTTATCAGCAATAAACCAGCCAGCCGGAAGGGCCGAGCGCAGAAGTGGTCCTGCAACTTTATCCGCCT
CCATCCAGTCTATTAATTGTTGCCGGGAAGCTAGAGTAAGTAGTTCGCCAGTTAATAGTTTGCGCAACGT
TGTTGCCATTGCTACAGGCATCGTGGTGTCACGCTCGTCGTTTGGTATGGCTTCATTCAGCTCCGGTTCC
CAACGATCAAGGCGAGTTACATGATCCCCCATGTTGTGAAAAAAAGCGGTTAGCTCCTTCGGTCCTCCGA
TCGTTGTCAGAAGTAAGTTGGCCGCAGTGTTATCACTCATGGTTATGGCAGCACTGCATAATTCTCTTAC
TGTCATGCCATCCGTAAGATGCTTTTCTGTGACTGGTGAGTACTCAACCAAGTCATTCTGAGAATAGTGT
ATGCGGCGACCGAGTTGCTCTTGCCCGGCGTCAATACGGGATAATACCGCGCCACATAGCAGAACTTTAA
AAGTGCTCAT
