>Addgene plasmid #81094 | GTU-g | depositor partial sequence | sequence record 154250 | forward tagging primer
GCGGCCGCTCTAGAACTA
