>Addgene plasmid #81094 | GTU-g | depositor partial sequence | sequence record 154251 | reverse tagging primer
CGTTGCTGGCGTTTTTCCAT
