>Addgene plasmid #81094 | GTU-g | depositor partial sequence | sequence record 154252 | TEF promoter A.gossypii
TAGCTTGCCTCGTCCCCGCCGGGTCACCCGGCGAGCGACATGGAGGCCCAGAATACCCTCCTTGACAGTC
TTGACGTGCGCAGCTCAGGGGCATGATGTGACTGTCGCCCGTACATTTAGCCCATACATCCCCATGTATA
ATCATTTGCATCCATACATTTTGATGGCCGCACGGCGCGAAGCAAAAATTACGGCTCCTCGCCTCAGACC
TGCGAGCAGGGAAACGCTCCCCTCACAGACGCGTTGAATTGTCCCCACGCCGCGCCCCTGTAGAGAAATA
TAAAAGGTTAGGATTTGCCACTGAGGTTCTTCTTTCATATACTTCCTTTTAAAATCTTGCTAGGATACAG
TTCTCACATCACATCCGAACATAAACAACC
