>Addgene plasmid #81094 | GTU-g | depositor partial sequence | sequence record 154253 | TEF terminator A.gossypii
GACAATAAAAAGATTCTTGTTTTCAAGAACTTGTCATTTGTATAGTTTTTTTATATTGTAGTTGTTCTAT
TTTAATCAAATGTTAGCGTGATTTATATTTTTTTTCGCCTCGACATCATCTGCCCAGATGCGAAGTTAAG
TGCGCAGAAAGTAATATCATGCGTCAATCGTATGTGAATGCTGGTCGCTATACTGCTGTCGATTCGATAC
TAACGCCG
