>Addgene plasmid #81094 | GTU-g | addgene partial sequence | sequence record 164497 | AmpSeq-F 5'-ctcatgagcggatacatatttgaa-3'
AAATTAACCCTCACTAAAGGGGCATGCGCGGCCGCTCTAGAACTATCCAAGGGTGAAGAGCTATTTACTG
GGGTTGTACCCATTTTGGTAGAACTGGACGGAGATGTAAACGGACATAAATTCTCTGTTAGAGGTGAGGG
CGAAGGCGATGCCACCAATGGTAAATTGACTCTGAAGTTTATATGCACTACGGGTAAATTACCTGTTCCT
TGGCCAACCCTAGTAACAACTTTGACATATGGTGTTCAATGTTTCTCAAGATACCCAGACCATATGAAAA
GGCATGATTTCTTTAAAAGTGCTATGCCAGAAGGCTACGTGCAAGAGAGAACTATCTCCTTTAAGGATGA
CGGTACGTATAAAACACGAGCAGAAGTGAAATTCGAAGGGGATACACTAGTTAATCGCATCGAATTAAAG
GGTATAGACTTTAAGGAAGATGGTAATATTCTCGGCCATAAACTTGAGTATAATTTCAACTCGCATAATG
TGTACATTACAGCTGACAAACAAAAGAACGGAATTAAAGCGAATTTTAAAATCAGGCACAACGTCGAAGA
TGGGTCTGTTCAACTTGCCGATCATTATCAGCAAAACACCCCTATTGGTGATGGTCCAGTCTTGTTACCC
GATAATCACTACTTAAGCACACAGTCTAGATTGTCAAAAGATCCGAATGAAAAGCGTGATCACATGGTTT
TATTGGAATTTGTCACCGCTGCAGGAATAACTCACGGAATGGACGAGCTTTATAAGATGCTAGCATTTTA
ACTCGAGGGCGCGCCACTTCTAAATAAGCGAATTTCTTATGATTTATGATTTTTATTATTAAATAAGTTA
TAAAAAAAATAAGTGTATACAAATTTTAAAGTGACTCTTAGGTTTTAAAACGAAAATTCTTATTCTTGAG
TAACTCTTTCCTGTAGGTCAGGTTGCTTTCTCAGGTATAGTATGAGGTCGCTCTTATTGACCACACCTCT
ACCGGCAGATCCGCTAGGG
