>Addgene plasmid #81094 | GTU-g | addgene partial sequence | sequence record 164498 | Tef-promoter-F 5'-GGATACAGTTCTCACATCAC-3'
TCAACACTAATACCTATAGTGAGAGAGCAGAAACTCATGCCTCACCAGTAGCACAGCGATTATTTCGATT
AATGGAACTGAAGAAAACCAATTTATGTGCATCAATTGACGTTGATACCACTAAGGAGTTCCTTGAATTA
ATTGATAAATTAGGTCCTTATGTATGCTTAATCAAGACTCATATTGATATAATCAATGATTTTTCCTATG
AATCCACTATTGAACCATTATTAGAACTTTCACGTAAACATCAATTTATGATTTTTGAAGATAGAAAATT
TGCTGATATTGGTAATACCGTAAAGAAACAATATATTGGTGGAGTTTATAAAATTAGTAGTTGGGCAGAT
ATTACCAATGCTCATGGTGTCACTGGGAATGGAGTGGTTGAAGGATTAAAACAGGGAGCTAAAGAAACCA
CCACCAACCAAGAGCCAAGAGGGTTATTGATGTTAGCTGAATTATCATCAGTGGGATCATTAGCATACGG
AGAATATTCTCAAAAAACTGTTGAAATTGCTAAATCCGATAAGGAATTTGTTATTGGATTTATTGCCCAA
CGTGATATGGGTGGCCAAGAAGAAGGATTTGATTGGCTTATTATGACACCTGGAGTTGGATTAGATGATA
AAGGTGATGGATTAGGACAACAATATAGAACTGTTGATGAAGTTGTTAGCACTGGAACTGATATTATCAT
TGTTGGTAGAGGATTGTTTGGTAAAGGAAGAGATCCAGATATTGAAGGTAAAAGGTATAGAAATGCTGGT
TGGAATGCTTATTTGAAAAAGACTGGCCAATTATAATCAGTACTGACAATAAAAAGATTCTTGTTTTCAA
GAACTTGTCATTTGTATAGTTTTTTTATATTG
